>Addgene plasmid #37939 | MSCV-N BKRF4 | depositor partial sequence | sequence record 47730 | Tag and insert
ATGGACTACAAGGATGACGATGACAAGCTCGATGGAGGATACCCATACGATGTTCCAGATTACGCTGCTC
GAGGTTATCAAACAAGTTTGTACAAAAAAGTTGGCATGGCCATGTTTCTGAAGTCGCGTGGGGTCCGGTC
TTGCAGGGACCGGCGCCTCTTGTCGGACGAGGAGGAAGAGACTTCACAGAGCAGCAGCTACACTCTGGGG
TCTCAGGCCTCCCAGTCTATCCAGGAGGAGGACGTGAGTGACACTGATGAGTCTGACTACTCAGATGAAG
ACGAGGAGATTGATTTGGAGGAAGAGTACCCCA
