>Addgene plasmid #37939 | MSCV-N BKRF4 | addgene partial sequence | sequence record 50672 | pLXSN-5
CTCACTCCTTCTCTAGGCGCCGGAATTAGATCTGCCACCATGGACTACAAGGATGACGATGACAAGCTCG
ATGGAGGATACCCATACGATGTTCCAGATTACGCTGCTCGAGGTTATCAAACAAGTTTGTACAAAAAAGT
TGGCATGGCCATGTTTCTGAAGTCGCGTGGGGTCCGGTCTTGCAGGGACCGGCGCCTCTTGTCGGACGAG
GAGGAAGAGACTTCACAGAGCAGCAGCTACACTCTGGGGTCTCAGGCCTCCCAGTCTATCCAGGAGGAGG
ACGTGAGTGACACTGATGAGTCTGACTACTCAGATGAAGACGAGGAGATTGATTTGGAGGAAGAGTACCC
CAGTGACGAAGACCCATCTGAGGGCAGTGATAGCGACCCCTCGTGGCATCCTTCAGATTCAGACGAGTCT
GACTACAGCGAGAGCGACGAGGATGAAGCAACCCCCGGCTCTCAGGCCTCACGATCTTCAAGAGTCTCGC
CATCTACCCAACAGTCTTCAGGTCTGACACCCACGCCTTCGTTCTCCCGACCACGCACCCGGGCACCTCC
GAGGCCGCCGGCTCCCGCGCCGGTCAGGGGACGGGCCTCAGCACCTCCCAGGCCACCAGCCCCAGTTCAG
CAATCCACCAAAGACAAGGGTCCCCATAGACCTACGCGACCTGTACT
