[The description below was written by a language model from this plasmid's Addgene catalogue record.]
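Description:
MSCV-N BKRF4 is a retroviral mammalian expression plasmid built on the MSCV-N FLAGHA backbone, a murine stem cell virus–type vector designed for packaging into retroviral particles and stable integration into target cells. It is maintained in E. coli as a low-copy plasmid under ampicillin selection, and transduced mammalian cells are selected with puromycin. The record gives a total size of 7313 bp, smaller than the 8162 bp listed for the empty backbone. This would be consistent with a Gateway destination cassette being replaced by the shorter insert during recombination, although the record does not explain the difference.

The payload is the 651 bp BKRF4 open reading frame from Epstein-Barr virus (human herpesvirus 4), introduced by Gateway cloning in frame with backbone-encoded N-terminal FLAG and HA epitope tags. The tandem tags allow detection and sequential affinity purification of the viral protein and its associated host partners. The depositor notes that the Gateway reaction leaves vector-derived nucleotides in frame at the 3′ end of the insert, so the translated protein carries a short stretch of extra residues at its C-terminus. The promoter field lists "PKG", which probably refers to the PGK promoter. In MSCV-type vectors the insert is usually transcribed from the viral LTR while PGK drives the puromycin marker, but the record does not specify this arrangement and no feature table is available to confirm it.

The construct belongs to a collection of tagged tumour virus ORFs used to map systematically how viral proteins perturb host cell networks, through stable expression in human cells followed by interaction and expression profiling.
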