Addgene plasmid #37939: MSCV-N BKRF4
Depositing lab: Karl Munger. Depositing organization: Brigham and Women's Hospital. Publication: Interpreting cancer genomes using systematic host network perturbations by tumour virus proteins. Rozenblatt-Rosen O, Deo RC, Padi M, Adelmant G, Calderwood MA, Rolland T, Grace M, Dricot A, Askenazi M, Tavares M, Pevzner SJ, Abderazzaq F, Byrdsong D, Carvunis AR, Chen AA, Cheng J, Correll M, Duarte M, Fan C, Feltkamp MC, Ficarro SB, Franchi R, Garg BK, Gulbahce N, Hao T, Holthaus AM, James R, Korkhin A, Litovchick L, Mar JC, Pak TR, Rabello S, Rubio R, Shen Y, Singh S, Spangle JM, Tasan M, Wanamaker S, Webber JT, Roecklein-Canfield J, Johannsen E, Barabasi AL, Beroukhim R, Kieff E, Cusick ME, Hill DE, Munger K, Marto JA, Quackenbush J, Roth FP, DeCaprio JA, Vidal M. Nature. 2012 Jul 26;487(7408):491-5. 10.1038/nature11288 PubMed 22810586.
Backbone
  Vector backbone: MSCV-N FLAGHA
  Backbone size w/o insert (bp): 8162
  Total vector size (bp): 7313
  Vector type: Mammalian Expression, Retroviral
  Selectable markers: Puromycin
Growth in bacteria
  Bacterial resistance: Ampicillin, 100 μg/mL
  Growth temperature: 37°C
  Growth strain: DH5alpha
  Copy number: Low Copy
Gene/Insert
  Gene/Insert name: BKRF4 (alt name: HHV BKRF4)
  Species: H. Herpesvirus 4 (EBV)
  Insert size (bp): 651
  GenBank ID: YP_401680.1
  Entrez Gene: BKRF4 (a.k.a. HHV4_BKRF4)
  Promoter: PKG
  Tag / fusion protein: Flag (N terminal on backbone); HA (N terminal on backbone)
  Cloning method: Gateway Cloning
  Sequencing primers: 5′ LXSN 5'; 3′ MSCV-N seq. rev
Resource information
  A portion of this plasmid was derived from a plasmid made by: E. Kieff lab
Terms and licenses: Academic/Nonprofit Terms; Industry Terms: Not Available to Industry
Depositor comments: Note that the Gateway cloning reaction has left several vector-based nucleotides in frame with the 3' end of the insert, leaving additional amino acid residues [PTFLYKVVR] fused to the C-terminus of translated protein.
How to cite: MSCV-N BKRF4 was a gift from Karl Munger (Addgene plasmid # 37939 ; http://n2t.net/addgene:37939 ; RRID:Addgene_37939)
